>Addgene plasmid #140114 | Plasma membrane-targeted optoPLD | addgene full sequence | sequence record 275752 | Addgene NGS Result
GACATTGATTATTGACTAGTTATTAATAGTAATCAATTACGGGGTCATTAGTTCATAGCCCATATATGGA
GTTCCGCGTTACATAACTTACGGTAAATGGCCCGCCTGGCTGACCGCCCAACGACCCCCGCCCATTGACG
TCAATAATGACGTATGTTCCCATAGTAACGCCAATAGGGACTTTCCATTGACGTCAATGGGTGGAGTATT
TACGGTAAACTGCCCACTTGGCAGTACATCAAGTGTATCATATGCCAAGTACGCCCCCTATTGACGTCAA
TGACGGTAAATGGCCCGCCTGGCATTATGCCCAGTACATGACCTTATGGGACTTTCCTACTTGGCAGTAC
ATCTACGTATTAGTCATCGCTATTACCATGGTGATGCGGTTTTGGCAGTACATCAATGGGCGTGGATAGC
GGTTTGACTCACGGGGATTTCCAAGTCTCCACCCCATTGACGTCAATGGGAGTTTGTTTTGGCACCAAAA
TCAACGGGACTTTCCAAAATGTCGTAACAACTCCGCCCCATTGACGCAAATGGGCGGTAGGCGTGTACGG
TGGGAGGTCTATATAAGCAGAGCTCTCCCTATCAGTGATAGAGATCTCCCTATCAGTGATAGAGATCGTC
GACGAGCTCGTTTAGTGAACCGTCAGATCGCCTGGAGACGCCATCCACGCTGTTTTGACCTCCATAGAAG
ACACCGGGACCGATCCAGCCTCCGGACTCTAGCGTTTAAACTTAAGCTTGGTACGCCACCATGAAGATGG
ACAAAAAGACTATAGTTTGGTTTAGAAGAGACCTAAGGATTGAGGATAATCCTGCATTAGCAGCAGCTGC
TCACGAAGGATCTGTTTTTCCTGTCTTCATTTGGTGTCCTGAAGAAGAAGGACAGTTTTATCCTGGAAGA
GCTTCAAGATGGTGGATGAAACAATCACTTGCTCACTTATCTCAATCCTTGAAGGCTCTTGGATCTGACC
TCACTTTAATCAAAACCCACAACACGATTTCAGCGATCTTGGATTGTATCCGCGTTACCGGTGCTACAAA
AGTCGTCTTTAACCACCTCTATGATCCTGTTTCGTTAGTTCGGGACCATACCGTAAAGGAGAAGCTGGTG
GAACGTGGGATCTCTGTGCAAAGCTACAATGGAGATCTATTGTATGAACCGTGGGAGATATACTGCGAAA
AGGGCAAACCTTTTACGAGTTTCAATTCTTACTGGAGGAAATGCTTAGATATGTCGATTGAATCCGTTAT
GCTTCCTCCTCCTTGGCGGTTGATGCCAATAACTGCAGCGGCTGAAGCGATTTGGGCGTGTTCGATTGAA
GAACTAGGGCTGGAGAATGAGGCCGAGAAACCGAGCAATGCGTTGTTAACTAGAGCTTGGTCTCCAGGAT
GGAGCAATGCTGATAAGTTACTAAATGAGTTCATCGAGAAGCAGTTGATAGATTATGCAAAGAACAGCAA
GAAAGTTGTTGGGAATTCTACTTCACTACTTTCTCCGTATCTCCATTTCGGGGAAATAAGCGTCAGACAC
GTTTTCCAGTGTGCCCGGATGAAACAAATTATATGGGCAAGAGATAAGAACAGTGAAGGAGAAGAAAGTG
CAGATCTTTTTCTTAGGGGAATCGGTTTAAGAGAGTATTCTCGGTATATATGTTTCAACTTCCCGTTTAC
TCACGAGCAATCGTTGTTGAGTCATCTTCGGTTTTTCCCTTGGGATGCTGATGTTGATAAGTTCAAGGCC
TGGAGACAAGGCAGGACCGGTTATCCGTTGGTGGATGCCGGAATGAGAGAGCTTTGGGCTACCGGATGGA
TGCATAACAGAATAAGAGTGATTGTTTCAAGCTTTGCTGTGAAGTTTCTTCTCCTTCCATGGAAATGGGG
AATGAAGTATTTCTGGGATACACTTTTGGATGCTGATTTGGAATGTGACATCCTTGGCTGGCAGTATATC
TCTGGGAGTATCCCCGATGGCCACGAGCTTGATCGCTTGGACAATCCCGCGTTACAAGGCGCCAAATATG
ACCCAGAAGGTGAGTACATAAGGCAATGGCTTCCCGAGCTTGCGAGATTGCCAACTGAATGGATCCATCA
TCCATGGGACGCTCCTTTAACCGTACTCAAAGCTTCTGGTGTGGAACTCGGAACAAACTATGCGAAACCC
ATTGTAGACATCGACACAGCTCGTGAGCTACTAGCTAAAGCTATTTCAAGAACCCGTGAAGCACAGATCA
TGATCGGAGCAGCAGGTGGAGGCGGTTCAGGCGGAGGTGGCAGCGGCGTGAGCAAGGGCGAGGAGGATAA
CATGGCCATCATCAAGGAGTTCATGCGCTTCAAGGTGCACATGGAGGGCTCCGTGAACGGCCACGAGTTC
GAGATCGAGGGCGAGGGCGAGGGCCGCCCCTACGAGGGCACCCAGACCGCCAAGCTGAAGGTGACCAAGG
GTGGCCCCCTGCCCTTCGCCTGGGACATCCTGTCCCCTCAGTTCATGTACGGCTCCAAGGCCTACGTGAA
GCACCCCGCCGACATCCCCGACTACTTGAAGCTGTCCTTCCCCGAGGGCTTCAAGTGGGAGCGCGTGATG
AACTTCGAGGACGGCGGCGTGGTGACCGTGACCCAGGACTCCTCCCTGCAGGACGGCGAGTTCATCTACA
AGGTGAAGCTGCGCGGCACCAACTTCCCCTCCGACGGCCCCGTAATGCAGAAGAAGACCATGGGCTGGGA
GGCCTCCTCCGAGCGGATGTACCCCGAGGACGGCGCCCTGAAGGGCGAGATCAAGCAGAGGCTGAAGCTG
AAGGACGGCGGCCACTACGACGCTGAGGTCAAGACCACCTACAAGGCCAAGAAGCCCGTGCAGCTGCCCG
GCGCCTACAACGTCAACATCAAGTTGGACATCACCTCCCACAACGAGGACTACACCATCGTGGAACAGTA
CGAACGCGCCGAGGGCCGCCACTCCACCGGCGGCATGGACGAGCTGTACAAGAGATCTCGAAGCGCGGCC
GCGGGAGCAGGAGGAGCAGCTCGAGGCGCAGCAGCGGGAGCAGGAGGAGCAGGTCGATCGGGCGGATCTG
CAGATTCAGCTACACCACATTTGGACGCCGTTGAGCAAACATTGAGGCAAGTGTCCCCAGGCCTGGAGGG
CGATGTATGGGAAAGAACTAGTGGAAATAAATTGGACGGAAGTGCCGCTGATCCCAGTGATTGGTTGTTG
CAAACCCCAGGATGTTGGGGCGATGATAAATGCGCTGACAGAGTTGGGACAAAAAGGTTGCTGGCTAAGA
TGACTGAAAATATAGGGAATGCCACCAGAACCGTAGATATTAGTACACTTGCACCTTTCCCAAACGGCGC
ATTCCAAGACGCTATTGTCGCTGGTTTGAAGGAGTCCGCAGCTAAAGGCAATAAGTTGAAAGTTAGGATA
CTGGTTGGGGCTGCACCCGTCTACCACATGAATGTAATACCTTCCAAGTATAGGGACGAATTGACTGCAA
AACTTGGCAAAGCCGCAGAAAACATAACTTTGAACGTGGCTAGTATGACTACATCAAAAACAGCTTTCTC
CTGGAACCATAGCAAAATCTTGGTTGTAGACGGGCAAAGTGCCCTTACTGGTGGAATAAATAGCTGGAAG
GATGATTACTTGGATACTACTCATCCAGTGTCTGATGTTGATCTTGCACTGACCGGACCAGCTGCAGGCT
CTGCCGGTAGATACCTTGACACTTTGTGGACATGGACCTGCCAAAACAAGAGTAACATCGCTTCCGTCTG
GTTTGCAGCTTCCGGCAACGCAGGGTGCATGCCCACTATGCATAAAGATACAAACCCCAAGGCATCACCT
GCCACCGGGAATGTCCCAGTAATAGCCGTTGGAGGGTTGGGCGTTGGCATCAAAGATGTGGACCCCAAGT
CCACTTTCAGGCCCGATCTGCCAACAGCTAGCGATACTAAGTGTGTGGTAGGACTTCACGACAATACTAA
CGCCGATAGAGACTATGATACAGTCAACCCAGAAGAGAGTGCCTTGAGAGCTCTTGTTGCTTCAGCAAAA
GGTCACATTGAAATATCTCAGCAGGATTTGAACGCTACATGTCCACCCTTGCCTAGGTATGACATTAGAT
TGTACGATGCCTTGGCTGCTAAAATGGCTGCTGGGGTTAAGGTGAGAATTGTGGTTAGCGACCCAGCCAA
CAGGGGCGCAGTGGGCAGTGGGGGTTACAGCCAAATAAAATCACTTAGTGAAATATCAGACACTTTGAGA
AACAGGCTTGCAAATATCACAGGCGGTCAACAAGCTGCCAAAACTGCAATGTGTAGCAATTTGCAGCTTG
CAACCTTTAGATCCTCCCCCAACGGCAAATGGGCAGACGGGCATCCTTATGCCCAACACCATAAGTTGGT
TTCCGTCGACTCATCCACATTTTATATCGGTTCAAAAAATTTGTACCCATCCTGGCTGCAAGATTTTGGC
TACATAGTGGAATCCCCAGAGGCTGCCAAGCAACTGGATGCCAAATTGCTTGACCCTCAGTGGAAGTACT
CACAGGAGACTGCAACAGTGGATTACGCAAGAGGAATCTGCAACGCTGGAAGCGGCGCTACAAACTTTAG
TCTGCTCAAGCAGGCTGGCGATGTCGAGGAAAACCCAGGTCCCGGTACCATGAATGGAGCTATAGGAGGT
GACCTTTTGCTCAATTTTCCTGACATGTCGGTCCTAGAGCGCCAAAGGGCTCACCTCAAGTACCTCAATC
CCACCTTTGATTCTCCTCTCGCCGGCTTCTTTGCCGATTCTTCAATGATTACCGGCGGCGAGATGGACAG
CTATCTTTCGACTGCCGGTTTGAATCTTCCGATGATGTACGGTGAGACGACGGTGGAAGGTGATTCAAGA
CTCTCAATTTCGCCGGAAACGACGCTTGGGACTGGAAATTTCAAGGCAGCGAAGTTTGATACAGAGACTA
AGGATTGTAATGAGGCGGCGAAGAAGATGACGATGAACAGAGATGACCTAGTAGAAGAAGGAGAAGAAGA
GAAGTCGAAAATAACAGAGCAAAACAATGGGAGCACAAAAAGCATCAAGAAGATGAAACACAAAGCCAAG
AAAGAAGAGAACAATTTCTCTAATGATTCATCTAAAGTGACGAAGGAATTGGAGAAAACGGATTATATTC
ATGTACCGGTCGCCACCGGATCAGGATCACTGTATAAGGGTAAAAAGAAGAAAAAGAAGTCAAAGACAAA
GTGTGTAATTATGTAGGGGCCCGTTTAAACCCGCTGATCAGCCTCGACTGTGCCTTCTAGTTGCCAGCCA
TCTGTTGTTTGCCCCTCCCCCGTGCCTTCCTTGACCCTGGAAGGTGCCACTCCCACTGTCCTTTCCTAAT
AAAATGAGGAAATTGCATCGCATTGTCTGAGTAGGTGTCATTCTATTCTGGGGGGTGGGGTGGGGCAGGA
CAGCAAGGGGGAGGATTGGGAAGACAATAGCAGGCATGCTGGGGATGCGGTGGGCTCTATGGCTTCTGAG
GCGGAAAGAACCAGCTGGGGCTCTAGGGGGTATCCCC
[124 nt withheld, positions 5568-5691]
C
[91 nt withheld, positions 5693-5783]
AGGGTGATGGTTCACGTACCTAGAAGTTCCTATTCCGAAGTTCCTATTCTCTAGAAAGTATAGGAACTTC
CTTGGCCAAAAAGCCTGAACTCACCGCGACGTCTGTCGAGAAGTTTCTGATCGAAAAGTTCGACAGCGTC
TCCGACCTGATGCAGCTCTCGGAGGGCGAAGAATCTCGTGCTTTCAGCTTCGATGTAGGAGGGCGTGGAT
ATGTCCTGCGGGTAAATAGCTGCGCCGATGGTTTCTACAAAGATCGTTATGTTTATCGGCACTTTGCATC
GGCCGCGCTCCCGATTCCGGAAGTGCTTGACATTGGGGAATTCAGCGAGAGCCTGACCTATTGCATCTCC
CGCCGTGCACAGGGTGTCACGTTGCAAGACCTGCCTGAAACCGAACTGCCCGCTGTTCTGCAGCCGGTCG
CGGAGGCCATGGATGCGATCGCTGCGGCCGATCTTAGCCAGACGAGCGGGTTCGGCCCATTCGGACCGCA
AGGAATCGGTCAATACACTACATGGCGTGATTTCATATGCGCGATTGCTGATCCCCATGTGTATCACTGG
CAAACTGTGATGGACGACACCGTCAGTGCGTCCGTCGCGCAGGCTCTCGATGAGCTGATGCTTTGGGCCG
AGGACTGCCCCGAAGTCCGGCACCTCGTGCACGCGGATTTCGGCTCCAACAATGTCCTGACGGACAATGG
CCGCATAACAGCGGTCATTGACTGGAGCGAGGCGATGTTCGGGGATTCCCAATACGAGGTCGCCAACATC
TTCTTCTGGAGGCCGTGGTTGGCTTGTATGGAGCAGCAGACGCGCTACTTCGAGCGGAGGCATCCGGAGC
TTGCAGGATCGCCGCGGCTCCGGGCGTATATGCTCCGCATTGGTCTTGACCAACTCTATCAGAGCTTGGT
TGACGGCAATTTCGATGATGCAGCTTGGGCGCAGGGTCGATGCGACGCAATCGTCCGATCCGGAGCCGGG
ACTGTCGGGCGTACACAAATCGCCCGCAGAAGCGCGGCCGTCTGGACCGATGGCTGTGTAGAAGTACTCG
CCGATAGTGGAAACCGACGCCCCAGCACTCGTCCGAGGGCAAAGGAATAGCACGTACTACGAGATTTCGA
TTCCACCGCCGCCTTCTATGAAAGGTTGGGCTTCGGAATCGTTTTCCGGGACGCCGGCTGGATGATCCTC
CAGCGCGGGGATCTCATGCTGGAGTTCTTCGCCCACCCCAACTTGTTTATTGCAGCTTATAATGGTTACA
AATAAAGCAATAGCATCACAAATTTCACAAATAAAGCATTTTTTTCACTGCATTCTAGTTGTGGTTTGTC
CAAACTCATCAATGTATCTTATCATGTCTGTATACCGTCGACCTCTAGCTAGAGCTTGGCGTAATCATGG
TCATAGCTGTTTCCTGTGTGAAATTGTTATCCGCTCACAATTCCACACAACATACGAGCCGGAAGCATAA
AGTGTAAAGCCTGGGGTGCCTAATGAGTGAGCTAACTCACATTAATTGCGTTGCGCTCACTGCCCGCTTT
CCAGTCGGGAAACCTGTCGTGCCAGCTGCATTAATGAATCGGCCAACGCGCGGGGAGAGGCGGTTTGCGT
ATTGGGCGCTCTTCCGCTTCCTCGCTCACTGACTCGCTGCGCTCGGTCGTTCGGCTGCGGCGAGCGGTAT
CAGCTCACTCAAAGGCGGTAATACGGTTATCCACAGAATCAGGGGATAACGCAGGAAAGAACATGTGAGC
AAAAGGCCAGCAAAAGGCCAGGAACCGTAAAAAGGCCGCGTTGCTGGCGTTTTTCCATAGGCTCCGCCCC
CCTGACGAGCATCACAAAAATCGACGCTCAAGTCAGAGGTGGCGAAACCCGACAGGACTATAAAGATACC
AGGCGTTTCCCCCTGGAAGCTCCCTCGTGCGCTCTCCTGTTCCGACCCTGCCGCTTACCGGATACCTGTC
CGCCTTTCTCCCTTCGGGAAGCGTGGCGCTTTCTCATAGCTCACGCTGTAGGTATCTCAGTTCGGTGTAG
GTCGTTCGCTCCAAGCTGGGCTGTGTGCACGAACCCCCCGTTCAGCCCGACCGCTGCGCCTTATCCGGTA
ACTATCGTCTTGAGTCCAACCCGGTAAGACACGACTTATCGCCACTGGCAGCAGCCACTGGTAACAGGAT
TAGCAGAGCGAGGTATGTAGGCGGTGCTACAGAGTTCTTGAAGTGGTGGCCTAACTACGGCTACACTAGA
AGAACAGTATTTGGTATCTGCGCTCTGCTGAAGCCAGTTACCTTCGGAAAAAGAGTTGGTAGCTCTTGAT
CCGGCAAACAAACCACCGCTGGTAGCGGTGGTTTTTTTGTTTGCAAGCAGCAGATTACGCGCAGAAAAAA
AGGATCTCAAGAAGATCCTTTGATCTTTTCTACGGGGTCTGACGCTCAGTGGAACGAAAACTCACGTTAA
GGGATTTTGGTCATGAGATTATCAAAAAGGATCTTCACCTAGATCCTTTTAAATTAAAAATGAAGTTTTA
AATCAATCTAAAGTATATATGAGTAAACTTGGTCTGACAGTTACCAATGCTTAATCAGTGAGGCACCTAT
CTCAGCGATCTGTCTATTTCGTTCATCCATAGTTGCCTGACTCCCCGTCGTGTAGATAACTACGATACGG
GAGGGCTTACCATCTGGCCCCAGTGCTGCAATGATACCGCGAGACCCACGCTCACCGGCTCCAGATTTAT
CAGCAATAAACCAGCCAGCCGGAAGGGCCGAGCGCAGAAGTGGTCCTGCAACTTTATCCGCCTCCATCCA
GTCTATTAATTGTTGCCGGGAAGCTAGAGTAAGTAGTTCGCCAGTTAATAGTTTGCGCAACGTTGTTGCC
ATTGCTACAGGCATCGTGGTGTCACGCTCGTCGTTTGGTATGGCTTCATTCAGCTCCGGTTCCCAACGAT
CAAGGCGAGTTACATGATCCCCCATGTTGTGCAAAAAAGCGGTTAGCTCCTTCGGTCCTCCGATCGTTGT
CAGAAGTAAGTTGGCCGCAGTGTTATCACTCATGGTTATGGCAGCACTGCATAATTCTCTTACTGTCATG
CCATCCGTAAGATGCTTTTCTGTGACTGGTGAGTACTCAACCAAGTCATTCTGAGAATAGTGTATGCGGC
GACCGAGTTGCTCTTGCCCGGCGTCAATACGGGATAATACCGCGCCACATAGCAGAACTTTAAAAGTGCT
CATCATTGGAAAACGTTCTTCGGGGCGAAAACTCTCAAGGATCTTACCGCTGTTGAGATCCAGTTCGATG
TAACCCACTCGTGCACCCAACTGATCTTCAGCATCTTTTACTTTCACCAGCGTTTCTGGGTGAGCAAAAA
CAGGAAGGCAAAATGCCGCAAAAAAGGGAATAAGGGCGACACGGAAATGTTGAATACTCATACTCTTCCT
TTTTCAATATTATTGAAGCATTTATCAGGGTTATTGTCTCATGAGCGGATACATATTTGAATGTATTTAG
AAAAATAAACAAATAGGGGTTCCGCGCACATTTCCCCGAAAAGTGCCACCTGACGTCGACGGATCGGGAG
ATCTCCCGATCCCCTATGGTGCACTCTCAGTACAATCTGCTCTGATGCCGCATAGTTAAGCCAGTATCTG
CTCCCTGCTTGTGTGTTGGAGGTCGCTGAGTAGTGCGCGAGCAAAATTTAAGCTACAACAAGGCAAGGCT
TGACCGACAATTGCATGAAGAATCTGCTTAGGGTTAGGCGTTTTGCGCTGCTTCGCGATGTACGGGCCAG
ATATACGCGTT
Features (pLannotate 1.2.2; 25 found; start..end, strand, type, name):
      1..380     +  enhancer       CMV enhancer: human cytomegalovirus immediate early enhancer
    381..584     +  promoter       CMV promoter: human cytomegalovirus (CMV) immediate early promoter
    586..605     +  promoter       PLtetO-1 promoter (fragment): modified phage lambda PL promoter with tet operator sites (Lutz and Bujard, 1997)
    607..626     +  promoter       PLtetO-1 promoter (fragment): modified phage lambda PL promoter with tet operator sites (Lutz and Bujard, 1997)
    634..667     +  promoter       TRE3GV promoter (fragment): 3rd-generation Tet-responsive promoter that can be activated by binding of Tet-On® 3G, optimized for retroviral and lentiviral vectors
    761..2254    +  CDS            CRY2PHR: N-terminal photolyase homology region of Arabidopsis thaliana cryptochrome 2 binds to CIB1 upon exposure to blue light (Kennedy et al., 2010)
   2288..2992    +  CDS            mCherry: mCherry is a basic (constitutively fluorescent) red fluorescent protein published in 2004, derived from Discosoma sp.. It is reported to be a very rapidly-maturing monomer with low acid sensitivity.
   3077..4564    +  CDS            PLD_STRAT (fragment): Experimental evidence at protein level: Swiss-Prot protein existence level 1. From Streptomyces antibioticus.
   4670..5179    +  CDS            CIBN: N-terminal portion of the CIB1 transcription factor from Arabidopsis thaliana binds to CRY2 (cryptochrome 2) that has absorbed blue light (Kennedy et al., 2010)
   5219..5265    +  CDS            K-Ras (fragment): human small GTPase proto-oncoprotein
   5298..5522    +  polyA_signal   bGH poly(A) signal: bovine growth hormone polyadenylation signal
   5526..5547    +  promoter       SV40 promoter (fragment): SV40 enhancer and early promoter
   5568..5801    +  rep_origin     f1 ori (fragment) (sequence partly withheld): f1 bacteriophage origin of replication; arrow indicates direction of (+) strand synthesis
   5806..5853    +  protein_bind   FRT: FLP-mediated recombination occurs in the 8-bp core sequence TCTAGAAA (Turan and Bode, 2011). FLP recombinase from the Saccharomyces cerevisiae 2μ plasmid
   5861..6883    +  CDS            HygR: aminoglycoside phosphotransferase from E. coli; aph(4)-Ia; confers resistance to hygromycin
   6893..7018    +  CDS            ble (fragment): BLE_KLEPN - Experimental evidence at protein level: Swiss-Prot protein existence level 1. Binding protein with a strong affinity to the bleomycin family of antibiotics. Binds to CL990; an antimitotic-antibiotic compound. From Klebsiella pneumoniae.
   7013..7134    +  polyA_signal   SV40 poly(A) signal: SV40 polyadenylation signal
   7207..7223    -  protein_bind   lac operator: The lac repressor binds to the lac operator to inhibit transcription in E. coli. This inhibition can be relieved by adding lactose or isopropyl-β-D-thiogalactopyranoside (IPTG). lac repressor encoded by lacI
   7231..7261    -  promoter       lac promoter: promoter for the E. coli lac operon
   7276..7297    -  protein_bind   CAP binding site: CAP binding activates transcription in the presence of cAMP. E. coli catabolite activator protein
   7310..7402    -  CDS            lacI (fragment): lac repressor; lacI; The lac repressor binds to the lac operator to inhibit transcription in E. coli. This inhibition can be relieved by adding lactose or isopropyl-β-D-thiogalactopyranoside (IPTG).
   7585..8173    -  rep_origin     ori: high-copy-number ColE1/pMB1/pBR322/pUC origin of replication
   8344..9204    -  CDS            AmpR: β-lactamase; bla; confers resistance to ampicillin, carbenicillin, and related antibiotics
   9205..9309    -  promoter       AmpR promoter: bla
   9368..9420    -  misc_feature   bom (fragment): basis of mobility region from pBR322
