[The description below was written by a language model from this plasmid's Addgene catalogue record and pLannotate feature annotations shown in this document.]
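Description:
Plasma membrane-targeted optoPLD is a mammalian expression plasmid built on the pcDNA5/FRT/TO backbone. It is maintained in E. coli through a high-copy ColE1/pUC-type origin with ampicillin resistance. Transcription of the insert is driven by the CMV immediate-early enhancer/promoter followed by short tet operator-like elements, consistent with the tetracycline-regulatable "TO" design in which expression is repressed in cells that supply Tet repressor and is otherwise constitutive. It is terminated by the bGH polyadenylation signal. Downstream lies an FRT site directly preceding a hygromycin resistance gene with an SV40 poly(A) signal. This arrangement allows FLP-mediated integration into a host cell line carrying a matching genomic FRT site, with hygromycin selection of stable integrants.

The payload is a single open reading frame encoding CRY2-mCherry-PLD-P2A-CIBN-CAAX. The photolyase homology region of Arabidopsis cryptochrome 2 is fused to mCherry and to a phospholipase D recorded as coming from Streptomyces sp. PMF; the automated annotation matches it as a fragment of a related Streptomyces antibioticus PLD. The P2A peptide listed in the catalogue entry is not annotated in the feature table, but it would fall in the gap between PLD and CIBN. It lets the second protein, CIBN (the N-terminal part of CIB1), be produced separately. CIBN carries a C-terminal K-Ras-derived CAAX motif that anchors it at the plasma membrane.

Blue light induces CRY2 binding to CIBN, recruiting the red-fluorescent PLD to the plasma membrane. There it can generate phosphatidic acid, giving spatiotemporal optogenetic control of phosphatidic acid signalling. The sequenced record is slightly longer (9,574 nt) than the listed total vector size.
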