Addgene plasmid #140114: Plasma membrane-targeted optoPLD
Purpose: Encodes CRY2-mCherry-PLD-P2A-CIBN-CAAX for mammalian expression
Depositing lab: Jeremy Baskin. Publication: Spatiotemporal control of phosphatidic acid signaling with optogenetic, engineered phospholipase Ds. Tei R, Baskin JM. J Cell Biol. 2020 Mar 2;219(3). pii: 133675. doi: 10.1083/jcb.201907013. PubMed 31999306.
Backbone
  Vector backbone: pCDNA5/FRT/TO
  Backbone manufacturer: Thermo Fisher Scientific
  Backbone size w/o insert (bp): 5137
  Total vector size (bp): 9551
  Vector type: Mammalian Expression
  Selectable markers: Hygromycin
Growth in bacteria
  Bacterial resistance: Ampicillin, 100 μg/mL
  Growth temperature: 37°C
  Growth strain: DH5alpha
  Copy number: High Copy
Gene/Insert
  Gene/Insert name: Phospholipase D
  Species: Streptomyces sp. PMF
  Insert size (bp): 1518
  GenBank ID: UniProtKB P84147
  Tag / fusion protein: CRY2 (N terminal on insert); mCherry (N terminal on insert); P2A (C terminal on insert); CIBN (C terminal on insert); CAAX (C terminal on insert)
Terms and licenses: Academic/Nonprofit Terms; Industry Terms: Not Available to Industry
How to cite: Plasma membrane-targeted optoPLD was a gift from Jeremy Baskin (Addgene plasmid # 140114 ; http://n2t.net/addgene:140114 ; RRID:Addgene_140114)
