>Addgene plasmid #140114 | Plasma membrane-targeted optoPLD | depositor partial sequence | sequence record 271401 | Plasma membrane-targeted optoPLD sequence 9551 bps
GAGAGGCGGTTTGCGTATTGGGCGCTCTTCCGCTTCCTCGCTCACTGACTCGCTGCGCTCGGTCGTTCGG
CTGCGGCGAGCGGTATCAGCTCACTCAAAGGCGGTAATACGGTTATCCACAGAATCAGGGGATAACGCAG
GAAAGAACATGTGAGCAAAAGGCCAGCAAAAGGCCAGGAACCGTAAAAAGGCCGCGTTGCTGGCGTTTTT
CCATAGGCTCCGCCCCCCTGACGAGCATCACAAAAATCGACGCTCAAGTCAGAGGTGGCGAAACCCGACA
GGACTATAAAGATACCAGGCGTTTCCCCCTGGAAGCTCCCTCGTGCGCTCTCCTGTTCCGACCCTGCCGC
TTACCGGATACCTGTCCGCCTTTCTCCCTTCGGGAAGCGTGGCGCTTTCTCATAGCTCACGCTGTAGGTA
TCTCAGTTCGGTGTAGGTCGTTCGCTCCAAGCTGGGCTGTGTGCACGAACCCCCCGTTCAGCCCGACCGC
TGCGCCTTATCCGGTAACTATCGTCTTGAGTCCAACCCGGTAAGACACGACTTATCGCCACTGGCAGCAG
CCACTGGTAACAGGATTAGCAGAGCGAGGTATGTAGGCGGTGCTACAGAGTTCTTGAAGTGGTGGCCTAA
CTACGGCTACACTAGAAGAACAGTATTTGGTATCTGCGCTCTGCTGAAGCCAGTTACCTTCGGAAAAAGA
GTTGGTAGCTCTTGATCCGGCAAACAAACCACCGCTGGTAGCGGTGGTTTTTTTGTTTGCAAGCAGCAGA
TTACGCGCAGAAAAAAAGGATCTCAAGAAGATCCTTTGATCTTTTCTACGGGGTCTGACGCTCAGTGGAA
CGAAAACTCACGTTAAGGGATTTTGGTCATGAGATTATCAAAAAGGATCTTCACCTAGATCCTTTTAAAT
TAAAAATGAAGTTTTAAATCAATCTAAAGTATATATGAGTAAACTTGGTCTGACAGTTACCAATGCTTAA
TCAGTGAGGCACCTATCTCAGCGATCTGTCTATTTCGTTCATCCATAGTTGCCTGACTCCCCGTCGTGTA
GATAACTACGATACGGGAGGGCTTACCATCTGGCCCCAGTGCTGCAATGATACCGCGAGACCCACGCTCA
CCGGCTCCAGATTTATCAGCAATAAACCAGCCAGCCGGAAGGGCCGAGCGCAGAAGTGGTCCTGCAACTT
TATCCGCCTCCATCCAGTCTATTAATTGTTGCCGGGAAGCTAGAGTAAGTAGTTCGCCAGTTAATAGTTT
GCGCAACGTTGTTGCCATTGCTACAGGCATCGTGGTGTCACGCTCGTCGTTTGGTATGGCTTCATTCAGC
TCCGGTTCCCAACGATCAAGGCGAGTTACATGATCCCCCATGTTGTGCAAAAAAGCGGTTAGCTCCTTCG
GTCCTCCGATCGTTGTCAGAAGTAAGTTGGCCGCAGTGTTATCACTCATGGTTATGGCAGCACTGCATAA
TTCTCTTACTGTCATGCCATCCGTAAGATGCTTTTCTGTGACTGGTGAGTACTCAACCAAGTCATTCTGA
GAATAGTGTATGCGGCGACCGAGTTGCTCTTGCCCGGCGTCAATACGGGATAATACCGCGCCACATAGCA
GAACTTTAAAAGTGCTCATCATTGGAAAACGTTCTTCGGGGCGAAAACTCTCAAGGATCTTACCGCTGTT
GAGATCCAGTTCGATGTAACCCACTCGTGCACCCAACTGATCTTCAGCATCTTTTACTTTCACCAGCGTT
TCTGGGTGAGCAAAAACAGGAAGGCAAAATGCCGCAAAAAAGGGAATAAGGGCGACACGGAAATGTTGAA
TACTCATACTCTTCCTTTTTCAATATTATTGAAGCATTTATCAGGGTTATTGTCTCATGAGCGGATACAT
ATTTGAATGTATTTAGAAAAATAAACAAATAGGGGTTCCGCGCACATTTCCCCGAAAAGTGCCACCTGAC
GTCGACGGATCGGGAGATCTCCCGATCCCCTATGGTGCACTCTCAGTACAATCTGCTCTGATGCCGCATA
GTTAAGCCAGTATCTGCTCCCTGCTTGTGTGTTGGAGGTCGCTGAGTAGTGCGCGAGCAAAATTTAAGCT
ACAACAAGGCAAGGCTTGACCGACAATTGCATGAAGAATCTGCTTAGGGTTAGGCGTTTTGCGCTGCTTC
GCGATGTACGGGCCAGATATACGCGTTGACATTGATTATTGACTAGTTATTAATAGTAATCAATTACGGG
GTCATTAGTTCATAGCCCATATATGGAGTTCCGCGTTACATAACTTACGGTAAATGGCCCGCCTGGCTGA
CCGCCCAACGACCCCCGCCCATTGACGTCAATAATGACGTATGTTCCCATAGTAACGCCAATAGGGACTT
TCCATTGACGTCAATGGGTGGAGTATTTACGGTAAACTGCCCACTTGGCAGTACATCAAGTGTATCATAT
GCCAAGTACGCCCCCTATTGACGTCAATGACGGTAAATGGCCCGCCTGGCATTATGCCCAGTACATGACC
TTATGGGACTTTCCTACTTGGCAGTACATCTACGTATTAGTCATCGCTATTACCATGGTGATGCGGTTTT
GGCAGTACATCAATGGGCGTGGATAGCGGTTTGACTCACGGGGATTTCCAAGTCTCCACCCCATTGACGT
CAATGGGAGTTTGTTTTGGCACCAAAATCAACGGGACTTTCCAAAATGTCGTAACAACTCCGCCCCATTG
ACGCAAATGGGCGGTAGGCGTGTACGGTGGGAGGTCTATATAAGCAGAGCTCTCCCTATCAGTGATAGAG
AGTCGACGAGCTCGTTTAGTGAACCGTCAGATCGCCTGGAGACGCCATCCACGCTGTTTTGACCTCCATA
GAAGACACCGGGACCGATCCAGCCTCCGGACTCTAGCGTTTAAACTTAAGCTTGGTACGCCACCATGAAG
ATGGACAAAAAGACTATAGTTTGGTTTAGAAGAGACCTAAGGATTGAGGATAATCCTGCATTAGCAGCAG
CTGCTCACGAAGGATCTGTTTTTCCTGTCTTCATTTGGTGTCCTGAAGAAGAAGGACAGTTTTATCCTGG
AAGAGCTTCAAGATGGTGGATGAAACAATCACTTGCTCACTTATCTCAATCCTTGAAGGCTCTTGGATCT
GACCTCACTTTAATCAAAACCCACAACACGATTTCAGCGATCTTGGATTGTATCCGCGTTACCGGTGCTA
CAAAAGTCGTCTTTAACCACCTCTATGATCCTGTTTCGTTAGTTCGGGACCATACCGTAAAGGAGAAGCT
GGTGGAACGTGGGATCTCTGTGCAAAGCTACAATGGAGATCTATTGTATGAACCGTGGGAGATATACTGC
GAAAAGGGCAAACCTTTTACGAGTTTCAATTCTTACTGGAGGAAATGCTTAGATATGTCGATTGAATCCG
TTATGCTTCCTCCTCCTTGGCGGTTGATGCCAATAACTGCAGCGGCTGAAGCGATTTGGGCGTGTTCGAT
TGAAGAACTAGGGCTGGAGAATGAGGCCGAGAAACCGAGCAATGCGTTGTTAACTAGAGCTTGGTCTCCA
GGATGGAGCAATGCTGATAAGTTACTAAATGAGTTCATCGAGAAGCAGTTGATAGATTATGCAAAGAACA
GCAAGAAAGTTGTTGGGAATTCTACTTCACTACTTTCTCCGTATCTCCATTTCGGGGAAATAAGCGTCAG
ACACGTTTTCCAGTGTGCCCGGATGAAACAAATTATATGGGCAAGAGATAAGAACAGTGAAGGAGAAGAA
AGTGCAGATCTTTTTCTTAGGGGAATCGGTTTAAGAGAGTATTCTCGGTATATATGTTTCAACTTCCCGT
TTACTCACGAGCAATCGTTGTTGAGTCATCTTCGGTTTTTCCCTTGGGATGCTGATGTTGATAAGTTCAA
GGCCTGGAGACAAGGCAGGACCGGTTATCCGTTGGTGGATGCCGGAATGAGAGAGCTTTGGGCTACCGGA
TGGATGCATAACAGAATAAGAGTGATTGTTTCAAGCTTTGCTGTGAAGTTTCTTCTCCTTCCATGGAAAT
GGGGAATGAAGTATTTCTGGGATACACTTTTGGATGCTGATTTGGAATGTGACATCCTTGGCTGGCAGTA
TATCTCTGGGAGTATCCCCGATGGCCACGAGCTTGATCGCTTGGACAATCCCGCGTTACAAGGCGCCAAA
TATGACCCAGAAGGTGAGTACATAAGGCAATGGCTTCCCGAGCTTGCGAGATTGCCAACTGAATGGATCC
ATCATCCATGGGACGCTCCTTTAACCGTACTCAAAGCTTCTGGTGTGGAACTCGGAACAAACTATGCGAA
ACCCATTGTAGACATCGACACAGCTCGTGAGCTACTAGCTAAAGCTATTTCAAGAACCCGTGAAGCACAG
ATCATGATCGGAGCAGCAGGTGGAGGCGGTTCAGGCGGAGGTGGCAGCGGCGTGAGCAAGGGCGAGGAGG
ATAACATGGCCATCATCAAGGAGTTCATGCGCTTCAAGGTGCACATGGAGGGCTCCGTGAACGGCCACGA
GTTCGAGATCGAGGGCGAGGGCGAGGGCCGCCCCTACGAGGGCACCCAGACCGCCAAGCTGAAGGTGACC
AAGGGTGGCCCCCTGCCCTTCGCCTGGGACATCCTGTCCCCTCAGTTCATGTACGGCTCCAAGGCCTACG
TGAAGCACCCCGCCGACATCCCCGACTACTTGAAGCTGTCCTTCCCCGAGGGCTTCAAGTGGGAGCGCGT
GATGAACTTCGAGGACGGCGGCGTGGTGACCGTGACCCAGGACTCCTCCCTGCAGGACGGCGAGTTCATC
TACAAGGTGAAGCTGCGCGGCACCAACTTCCCCTCCGACGGCCCCGTAATGCAGAAGAAGACCATGGGCT
GGGAGGCCTCCTCCGAGCGGATGTACCCCGAGGACGGCGCCCTGAAGGGCGAGATCAAGCAGAGGCTGAA
GCTGAAGGACGGCGGCCACTACGACGCTGAGGTCAAGACCACCTACAAGGCCAAGAAGCCCGTGCAGCTG
CCCGGCGCCTACAACGTCAACATCAAGTTGGACATCACCTCCCACAACGAGGACTACACCATCGTGGAAC
AGTACGAACGCGCCGAGGGCCGCCACTCCACCGGCGGCATGGACGAGCTGTACAAGAGATCTCGAAGCGC
GGCCGCGGGAGCAGGAGGAGCAGCTCGAGGCGCAGCAGCGGGAGCAGGAGGAGCAGGTCGATCGGGCGGA
TCTGCAGATTCAGCTACACCACATTTGGACGCCGTTGAGCAAACATTGAGGCAAGTGTCCCCAGGCCTGG
AGGGCGATGTATGGGAAAGAACTAGTGGAAATAAATTGGACGGAAGTGCCGCTGATCCCAGTGATTGGTT
GTTGCAAACCCCAGGATGTTGGGGCGATGATAAATGCGCTGACAGAGTTGGGACAAAAAGGTTGCTGGCT
AAGATGACTGAAAATATAGGGAATGCCACCAGAACCGTAGATATTAGTACACTTGCACCTTTCCCAAACG
GCGCATTCCAAGACGCTATTGTCGCTGGTTTGAAGGAGTCCGCAGCTAAAGGCAATAAGTTGAAAGTTAG
GATACTGGTTGGGGCTGCACCCGTCTACCACATGAATGTAATACCTTCCAAGTATAGGGACGAATTGACT
GCAAAACTTGGCAAAGCCGCAGAAAACATAACTTTGAACGTGGCTAGTATGACTACATCAAAAACAGCTT
TCTCCTGGAACCATAGCAAAATCTTGGTTGTAGACGGGCAAAGTGCCCTTACTGGTGGAATAAATAGCTG
GAAGGATGATTACTTGGATACTACTCATCCAGTGTCTGATGTTGATCTTGCACTGACCGGACCAGCTGCA
GGCTCTGCCGGTAGATACCTTGACACTTTGTGGACATGGACCTGCCAAAACAAGAGTAACATCGCTTCCG
TCTGGTTTGCAGCTTCCGGCAACGCAGGGTGCATGCCCACTATGCATAAAGATACAAACCCCAAGGCATC
ACCTGCCACCGGGAATGTCCCAGTAATAGCCGTTGGAGGGTTGGGCGTTGGCATCAAAGATGTGGACCCC
AAGTCCACTTTCAGGCCCGATCTGCCAACAGCTAGCGATACTAAGTGTGTGGTAGGACTTCACGACAATA
CTAACGCCGATAGAGACTATGATACAGTCAACCCAGAAGAGAGTGCCTTGAGAGCTCTTGTTGCTTCAGC
AAAAGGTCACATTGAAATATCTCAGCAGGATTTGAACGCTACATGTCCACCCTTGCCTAGGTATGACATT
AGATTGTACGATGCCTTGGCTGCTAAAATGGCTGCTGGGGTTAAGGTGAGAATTGTGGTTAGCGACCCAG
CCAACAGGGGCGCAGTGGGCAGTGGGGGTTACAGCCAAATAAAATCACTTAGTGAAATATCAGACACTTT
GAGAAACAGGCTTGCAAATATCACAGGCGGTCAACAAGCTGCCAAAACTGCAATGTGTAGCAATTTGCAG
CTTGCAACCTTTAGATCCTCCCCCAACGGCAAATGGGCAGACGGGCATCCTTATGCCCAACACCATAAGT
TGGTTTCCGTCGACTCATCCACATTTTATATCGGTTCAAAAAATTTGTACCCATCCTGGCTGCAAGATTT
TGGCTACATAGTGGAATCCCCAGAGGCTGCCAAGCAACTGGATGCCAAATTGCTTGACCCTCAGTGGAAG
TACTCACAGGAGACTGCAACAGTGGATTACGCAAGAGGAATCTGCAACGCTGGAAGCGGCGCTACAAACT
TTAGTCTGCTCAAGCAGGCTGGCGATGTCGAGGAAAACCCAGGTCCCGGTACCATGAATGGAGCTATAGG
AGGTGACCTTTTGCTCAATTTTCCTGACATGTCGGTCCTAGAGCGCCAAAGGGCTCACCTCAAGTACCTC
AATCCCACCTTTGATTCTCCTCTCGCCGGCTTCTTTGCCGATTCTTCAATGATTACCGGCGGCGAGATGG
ACAGCTATCTTTCGACTGCCGGTTTGAATCTTCCGATGATGTACGGTGAGACGACGGTGGAAGGTGATTC
AAGACTCTCAATTTCGCCGGAAACGACGCTTGGGACTGGAAATTTCAAGGCAGCGAAGTTTGATACAGAG
ACTAAGGATTGTAATGAGGCGGCGAAGAAGATGACGATGAACAGAGATGACCTAGTAGAAGAAGGAGAAG
AAGAGAAGTCGAAAATAACAGAGCAAAACAATGGGAGCACAAAAAGCATCAAGAAGATGAAACACAAAGC
CAAGAAAGAAGAGAACAATTTCTCTAATGATTCATCTAAAGTGACGAAGGAATTGGAGAAAACGGATTAT
ATTCATGTACCGGTCGCCACCGGATCAGGATCACTGTATAAGGGTAAAAAGAAGAAAAAGAAGTCAAAGA
CAAAGTGTGTAATTATGTAGGGGCCCGTTTAAACCCGCTGATCAGCCTCGACTGTGCCTTCTAGTTGCCA
GCCATCTGTTGTTTGCCCCTCCCCCGTGCCTTCCTTGACCCTGGAAGGTGCCACTCCCACTGTCCTTTCC
TAATAAAATGAGGAAATTGCATCGCATTGTCTGAGTAGGTGTCATTCTATTCTGGGGGGTGGGGTGGGGC
AGGACAGCAAGGGGGAGGATTGGGAAGACAATAGCAGGCATGCTGGGGATGCGGTGGGCTCTATGGCTTC
TGAGGCGGAAAGAACCAGCTGGGGCTCTAGGGGGTATCCCC
[124 nt withheld, positions 7742-7865]
C
[91 nt withheld, positions 7867-7957]
AGGGTGATGGTTCACGTACCTAGAAGTTCCTATTCCGAAGTTCCTATTCTCTAGAAAGTATAGGAACTTC
CTTGGCCAAAAAGCCTGAACTCACCGCGACGTCTGTCGAGAAGTTTCTGATCGAAAAGTTCGACAGCGTC
TCCGACCTGATGCAGCTCTCGGAGGGCGAAGAATCTCGTGCTTTCAGCTTCGATGTAGGAGGGCGTGGAT
ATGTCCTGCGGGTAAATAGCTGCGCCGATGGTTTCTACAAAGATCGTTATGTTTATCGGCACTTTGCATC
GGCCGCGCTCCCGATTCCGGAAGTGCTTGACATTGGGGAATTCAGCGAGAGCCTGACCTATTGCATCTCC
CGCCGTGCACAGGGTGTCACGTTGCAAGACCTGCCTGAAACCGAACTGCCCGCTGTTCTGCAGCCGGTCG
CGGAGGCCATGGATGCGATCGCTGCGGCCGATCTTAGCCAGACGAGCGGGTTCGGCCCATTCGGACCGCA
AGGAATCGGTCAATACACTACATGGCGTGATTTCATATGCGCGATTGCTGATCCCCATGTGTATCACTGG
CAAACTGTGATGGACGACACCGTCAGTGCGTCCGTCGCGCAGGCTCTCGATGAGCTGATGCTTTGGGCCG
AGGACTGCCCCGAAGTCCGGCACCTCGTGCACGCGGATTTCGGCTCCAACAATGTCCTGACGGACAATGG
CCGCATAACAGCGGTCATTGACTGGAGCGAGGCGATGTTCGGGGATTCCCAATACGAGGTCGCCAACATC
TTCTTCTGGAGGCCGTGGTTGGCTTGTATGGAGCAGCAGACGCGCTACTTCGAGCGGAGGCATCCGGAGC
TTGCAGGATCGCCGCGGCTCCGGGCGTATATGCTCCGCATTGGTCTTGACCAACTCTATCAGAGCTTGGT
TGACGGCAATTTCGATGATGCAGCTTGGGCGCAGGGTCGATGCGACGCAATCGTCCGATCCGGAGCCGGG
ACTGTCGGGCGTACACAAATCGCCCGCAGAAGCGCGGCCGTCTGGACCGATGGCTGTGTAGAAGTACTCG
CCGATAGTGGAAACCGACGCCCCAGCACTCGTCCGAGGGCAAAGGAATAGCACGTACTACGAGATTTCGA
TTCCACCGCCGCCTTCTATGAAAGGTTGGGCTTCGGAATCGTTTTCCGGGACGCCGGCTGGATGATCCTC
CAGCGCGGGGATCTCATGCTGGAGTTCTTCGCCCACCCCAACTTGTTTATTGCAGCTTATAATGGTTACA
AATAAAGCAATAGCATCACAAATTTCACAAATAAAGCATTTTTTTCACTGCATTCTAGTTGTGGTTTGTC
CAAACTCATCAATGTATCTTATCATGTCTGTATACCGTCGACCTCTAGCTAGAGCTTGGCGTAATCATGG
TCATAGCTGTTTCCTGTGTGAAATTGTTATCCGCTCACAATTCCACACAACATACGAGCCGGAAGCATAA
AGTGTAAAGCCTGGGGTGCCTAATGAGTGAGCTAACTCACATTAATTGCGTTGCGCTCACTGCCCGCTTT
CCAGTCGGGAAACCTGTCGTGCCAGCTGCATTAATGAATCGGCCAACGCGCGGG
